Addgene plasmid #116572: pHAGE-PIK3CD-P864L
Purpose: Lentiviral expression of PIK3CD P864L
Depositing lab: Gordon Mills & Kenneth Scott. Depositing organization: Baylor College of Medicine. Publication: Systematic Functional Annotation of Somatic Mutations in Cancer. Ng PK, Li J, Jeong KJ, Shao S, Chen H, Tsang YH, Sengupta S, Wang Z, Bhavana VH, Tran R, Soewito S, Minussi DC, Moreno D, Kong K, Dogruluk T, Lu H, Gao J, Tokheim C, Zhou DC, Johnson AM, Zeng J, Ip CKM, Ju Z, Wester M, Yu S, Li Y, Vellano CP, Schultz N, Karchin R, Ding L, Lu Y, Cheung LWT, Chen K, Shaw KR, Meric-Bernstam F, Scott KL, Yi S, Sahni N, Liang H, Mills GB. Cancer Cell. 2018 Mar 12;33(3):450-462.e10. doi: 10.1016/j.ccell.2018.01.021. PubMed 29533785.
Backbone
  Vector backbone: pHAGE
  Vector type: Lentiviral
Growth in bacteria
  Bacterial resistance: Ampicillin, 100 μg/mL
  Growth temperature: 37°C
  Growth strain: Stbl3
  Copy number: High Copy
Gene/Insert
  Gene/Insert name: PIK3CD
  Species: H. sapiens (human)
  Mutation: P864L
  Entrez Gene: PIK3CD (a.k.a. APDS, IMD14, IMD14A, IMD14B, P110DELTA, PI3K, ROCHIS, p110D)
  Cloning method: Gateway Cloning
Terms and licenses: Academic/Nonprofit Terms; Industry Terms: Not Available to Industry
How to cite: pHAGE-PIK3CD-P864L was a gift from Gordon Mills & Kenneth Scott (Addgene plasmid # 116572 ; http://n2t.net/addgene:116572 ; RRID:Addgene_116572)
