[The description below was written by a language model from this plasmid's Addgene catalogue record and pLannotate feature annotations shown in this document.]
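Description:
pHAGE-PIK3CD-P864L is an HIV-1-based lentiviral expression plasmid of about 11.6 kb built on the pHAGE backbone and carrying the human PIK3CD open reading frame with a P864L substitution. PIK3CD encodes p110δ, the catalytic subunit of a class I phosphoinositide 3-kinase that generates PIP3 and so drives AKT/PDPK1 signalling. In bacteria the plasmid is maintained through a high-copy ColE1/pUC-type origin and selected with ampicillin via the bla gene.

The viral transfer cassette is bounded by a truncated 5' LTR and a ΔU3 self-inactivating 3' LTR. It contains the Ψ packaging signal with an adjoining gag fragment, the Rev response element for nuclear export of the genomic RNA, and the cPPT/CTS element, which is generally included to improve transduction. Within it, the constitutive human EF-1α promoter drives the PIK3CD coding sequence, which is flanked by attB1 and attB2 sites left from Gateway recombination. Downstream lie short T3 and T7 promoter sequences, an attB4 fragment and a V5 epitope tag. The V5 annotation is separated from the end of the PIK3CD coding sequence by these elements, and the record does not indicate whether it is fused in frame to the kinase. An EMCV IRES then directs translation of puromycin N-acetyltransferase from the same transcript, so transduced cells can be selected with puromycin, and a WPRE enhances transcript expression. Remaining annotations, such as the nef, lacI, lac promoter and SV40 fragments, are backbone remnants.

The construct is intended for stable lentiviral expression of this mutant. The associated publication concerns systematic functional annotation of somatic mutations in cancer, indicating use in testing the functional effect of the variant.
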