Features (pLannotate 1.2.2; 30 found; start..end, strand, type, name):
    377..634     +  LTR            5' LTR (truncated): truncated 5' long terminal repeat (LTR) from HIV-1
    681..806     +  misc_feature   HIV-1 Ψ: packaging signal of human immunodeficiency virus type 1
    790..1128    +  CDS            HIV-1 gag (fragment): gag protein from human immunodeficiency virus 1; gag
   1303..1536    +  misc_feature   RRE: The Rev response element (RRE) of HIV-1 allows for Rev-dependent mRNA export from the nucleus to the cytoplasm.
   1913..2013    +  CDS            Rev (fragment): human immunodeficiency virus 1 (HIV-1) Rev protein; rev; enhances nuclear export of unspliced and incompletely spliced viral mRNAs
   2058..2175    +  misc_feature   cPPT/CTS: central polypurine tract and central termination sequence of HIV-1
   2223..3401    +  promoter       EF-1α promoter: strong constitutive promoter for human elongation factor EF-1α
   3422..3439    +  protein_bind   attB1 (fragment): mutant version of attB; core recombination site for the Gateway® BP reaction BP Clonase™
   3448..6579    +  CDS            PIK3CD: PK3CD_HUMAN - Experimental evidence at protein level: Swiss-Prot protein existence level 1. Phosphoinositide-3-kinase (PI3K) phosphorylates phosphatidylinositol (PI) and its phosphorylated derivatives at position 3 of the inositol ring to produce 3-phosphoinositides (PubMed:9235916). Uses ATP and PtdIns(4,5)P2 (phosphatidylinositol 4,5- bisphosphate) to generate phosphatidylinositol 3,4,5-trisphosphate (PIP3) (PubMed:15135396). PIP3 plays a key role by recruiting PH domain-containing proteins to the membrane, including AKT1 and PDPK1, activating signaling cascades involved in cell growth, surv
   6587..6604    -  protein_bind   attB2 (fragment): mutant version of attB; core recombination site for the Gateway® BP reaction BP Clonase™
   6613..6631    +  promoter       T3 promoter: promoter for bacteriophage T3 RNA polymerase
   6657..6675    -  promoter       T7 promoter: promoter for bacteriophage T7 RNA polymerase
   6681..6699    -  protein_bind   attB4 (fragment): mutant version of attB; core recombination site for the Gateway® BP reaction BP Clonase™
   6755..6796    +  CDS            V5 tag: epitope tag from simian virus 5
   6922..7384    +  misc_feature   IRES: internal ribosome entry site (IRES) of the encephalomyocarditis virus (EMCV)
   7398..7995    +  CDS            PuroR (fragment): puromycin N-acetyltransferase; pac from Streptomyces; confers resistance to puromycin
   8011..8599    +  misc_feature   WPRE: woodchuck hepatitis virus posttranscriptional regulatory element
   8607..8672    +  CDS            nef (fragment): NEF_HV1Z2 - Experimental evidence at protein level: Swiss-Prot protein existence level 1. Extracellular Nef protein targets CD4(+) T-lymphocytes for apoptosis by interacting with CXCR4 surface receptors. From Human immunodeficiency virus type 1 group M subtype D (isolate Z2/CDC-Z34) (HIV-1).
   8674..8907    +  LTR            3' LTR (ΔU3): self-inactivating 3' long terminal repeat (LTR) from HIV-1
   9112..9216    +  promoter       AmpR promoter: bla
   9217..10077   +  CDS            AmpR: β-lactamase; bla; confers resistance to ampicillin, carbenicillin, and related antibiotics
  10248..10836   +  rep_origin     ori: high-copy-number ColE1/pMB1/pBR322/pUC origin of replication
  11019..11073   +  CDS            lacI (fragment): lac repressor; lacI; The lac repressor binds to the lac operator to inhibit transcription in E. coli. This inhibition can be relieved by adding lactose or isopropyl-β-D-thiogalactopyranoside (IPTG).
  11079..11172   +  rep_origin     SV40 ori (fragment): SV40 origin of replication
  11197..11234   +  CDS            lacI (fragment): lac repressor; lacI; The lac repressor binds to the lac operator to inhibit transcription in E. coli. This inhibition can be relieved by adding lactose or isopropyl-β-D-thiogalactopyranoside (IPTG).
  11247..11268   +  protein_bind   CAP binding site: CAP binding activates transcription in the presence of cAMP. E. coli catabolite activator protein
  11283..11313   +  promoter       lac promoter: promoter for the E. coli lac operon
  11317..11339   +  protein_bind   lac operator (fragment): The lac repressor binds to the lac operator to inhibit transcription in E. coli. This inhibition can be relieved by adding lactose or isopropyl-β-D-thiogalactopyranoside (IPTG). lac repressor encoded by lacI
  11371..11454   +  polyA_signal   SV40 poly(A) signal (fragment): SV40 polyadenylation signal
  11621..329     +  CDS            nef (fragment) (across the origin): NEF_HV1BR - Experimental evidence at protein level: Swiss-Prot protein existence level 1. Extracellular Nef protein targets CD4(+) T-lymphocytes for apoptosis by interacting with CXCR4 surface receptors (PubMed:14990729). From Human immunodeficiency virus type 1 group M subtype B (isolate BRU/LAI) (HIV-1).
>Addgene plasmid #116572 | pHAGE-PIK3CD-P864L | addgene full sequence | sequence record 243136 | Addgene NGS Result
TGGAAGGGCTAATTCACTCCCAAAGAAGACAAGATATCCTTGATCTGTGGATCTACCACACACAAGGCTA
CTTCCCTGATTAGCAGAACTACACACCAGGGCCAGGGGTCAGATATCCACTGACCTTTGGATGGTGCTAC
AAGCTAGTACCAGTTGAGCCAGATAAGGTAGAAGAGGCCAATAAAGGAGAGAACACCAGCTTGTTACACC
CTGTGAGCCTGCATGGGATGGATGACCCGGAGAGAGAAGTGTTAGAGTGGAGGTTTGACAGCCGCCTAGC
ATTTCATCACGTGGCCCGAGAGCTGCATCCGGAGTACTTCAAGAACTGCTGATATCGAGCTTGCTACAAG
GGACTTTCCGCTGGGGACTTTCCAGGGAGGCGTGGCCTGGGCGGGACTGGGGAGTGGCGAGCCCTCAGAT
CCTGCATATAAGCAGCTGCTTTTTGCCTGTACTGGGTCTCTCTGGTTAGACCAGATCTGAGCCTGGGAGC
TCTCTGGCTAACTAGGGAACCCACTGCTTAAGCCTCAATAAAGCTTGCCTTGAGTGCTTCAAGTAGTGTG
TGCCCGTCTGTTGTGTGACTCTGGTAACTAGAGATCCCTCAGACCCTTTTAGTCAGTGTGGAAAATCTCT
AGCAGTGGCGCCCGAACAGGGACTTGAAAGCGAAAGGGAAACCAGAGGAGCTCTCTCGACGCAGGACTCG
GCTTGCTGAAGCGCGCACGGCAAGAGGCGAGGGGCGGCGACTGGTGAGTACGCCAAAAATTTTGACTAGC
GGAGGCTAGAAGGAGAGAGATGGGTGCGAGAGCGTCAGTATTAAGCGGGGGAGAATTAGATCGCGATGGG
AAAAAATTCGGTTAAGGCCAGGGGGAAAGAAAAAATATAAATTAAAACATATAGTATGGGCAAGCAGGGA
GCTAGAACGATTCGCAGTTAATCCTGGCCTGTTAGAAACATCAGAAGGCTGTAGACAAATACTGGGACAG
CTACAACCATCCCTTCAGACAGGATCAGAAGAACTTAGATCATTATATAATACAGTAGCAACCCTCTATT
GTGTGCATCAAAGGATAGAGATAAAAGACACCAAGGAAGCTTTAGACAAGATAGAGGAAGAGCAAAACAA
AAGTAAGACCACCGCACAGCAAGCGGCCGGCCGCTGATCTTCAGACCTGGAGGAGGAGATATGAGGGACA
ATTGGAGAAGTGAATTATATAAATATAAAGTAGTAAAAATTGAACCATTAGGAGTAGCACCCACCAAGGC
AAAGAGAAGAGTGGTGCAGAGAGAAAAAAGAGCAGTGGGAATAGGAGCTTTGTTCCTTGGGTTCTTGGGA
GCAGCAGGAAGCACTATGGGCGCAGCGTCAATGACGCTGACGGTACAGGCCAGACAATTATTGTCTGGTA
TAGTGCAGCAGCAGAACAATTTGCTGAGGGCTATTGAGGCGCAACAGCATCTGTTGCAACTCACAGTCTG
GGGCATCAAGCAGCTCCAGGCAAGAATCCTGGCTGTGGAAAGATACCTAAAGGATCAACAGCTCCTGGGG
ATTTGGGGTTGCTCTGGAAAACTCATTTGCACCACTGCTGTGCCTTGGAATGCTAGTTGGAGTAATAAAT
CTCTGGAACAGATTTGGAATCACACGACCTGGATGGAGTGGGACAGAGAAATTAACAATTACACAAGCTT
AATACACTCCTTAATTGAAGAATCGCAAAACCAGCAAGAAAAGAATGAACAAGAATTATTGGAATTAGAT
AAATGGGCAAGTTTGTGGAATTGGTTTAACATAACAAATTGGCTGTGGTATATAAAATTATTCATAATGA
TAGTAGGAGGCTTGGTAGGTTTAAGAATAGTTTTTGCTGTACTTTCTATAGTGAATAGAGTTAGGCAGGG
ATATTCACCATTATCGTTTCAGACCCACCTCCCAACCCCGAGGGGACCCGACAGGCCCGAAGGAATAGAA
GAAGAAGGTGGAGAGAGAGACAGAGACAGATCCATTCGATTAGTGAACGGATCTCGACGGTATCGCCGAA
TTCACAAATGGCAGTATTCATCCACAATTTTAAAAGAAAAGGGGGGATTGGGGGGTACAGTGCAGGGGAA
AGAATAGTAGACATAATAGCAACAGACATACAAACTAAAGAATTACAAAAACAAATTACAAAAATTCAAA
ATTTTCGGGTTTATTACAGGGACAGCAGAGATCCAGTTTGGACTAGTCGTGAGGCTCCGGTGCCCGTCAG
TGGGCAGAGCGCACATCGCCCACAGTCCCCGAGAAGTTGGGGGGAGGGGTCGGCAATTGAACCGGTGCCT
AGAGAAGGTGGCGCGGGGTAAACTGGGAAAGTGATGTCGTGTACTGGCTCCGCCTTTTTCCCGAGGGTGG
GGGAGAACCGTATATAAGTGCAGTAGTCGCCGTGAACGTTCTTTTTCGCAACGGGTTTGCCGCCAGAACA
CAGGTAAGTGCCGTGTGTGGTTCCCGCGGGCCTGGCCTCTTTACGGGTTATGGCCCTTGCGTGCCTTGAA
TTACTTCCACCTGGCTGCAGTACGTGATTCTTGATCCCGAGCTTCGGGTTGGAAGTGGGTGGGAGAGTTC
GAGGCCTTGCGCTTAAGGAGCCCCTTCGCCTCGTGCTTGAGTTGAGGCCTGGCCTGGGCGCTGGGGCCGC
CGCGTGCGAATCTGGTGGCACCTTCGCGCCTGTCTCGCTGCTTTCGATAAGTCTCTAGCCATTTAAAATT
TTTGATGACCTGCTGCGACGCTTTTTTTCTGGCAAGATAGTCTTGTAAATGCGGGCCAAGATCTGCACAC
TGGTATTTCGGTTTTTGGGGCCGCGGGCGGCGACGGGGCCCGTGCGTCCCAGCGCACATGTTCGGCGAGG
CGGGGCCTGCGAGCGCGGCCACCGAGAATCGGACGGGGGTAGTCTCAAGCTGGCCGGCCTGCTCTGGTGC
CTGGCCTCGCGCCGCCGTGTATCGCCCCGCCCTGGGCGGCAAGGCTGGCCCGGTCGGCACCAGTTGCGTG
AGCGGAAAGATGGCCGCTTCCCGGCCCTGCTGCAGGGAGCTCAAAATGGAGGACGCGGCGCTCGGGAGAG
CGGGCGGGTGAGTCACCCACACAAAGGAAAAGGGCCTTTCCGTCCTCAGCCGTCGCTTCATGTGACTCCA
CGGAGTACCGGGCGCCGTCCAGGCACCTCGATTAGTTCTCGAGCTTTTGGAGTACGTCGTCTTTAGGTTG
GGGGGAGGGGTTTTATGCGATGGAGTTTCCCCACACTGAGTGGGTGGAGACTGAAGTTAGGCCAGCTTGG
CACTTGATGTAATTCTCCTTGGAATTTGCCCTTTTTGAGTTTGGATCTTGGTTCATTCTCAAGCCTCAGA
CAGTGGTTCAAAGTTTTTTTCTTCCATTTCAGGTGTCGTGAAGCGGCCCTGCAGATATCAACAAGTTTGT
ACAAAAAAGTTGGCACCATGCCCCCTGGGGTGGACTGCCCCATGGAATTCTGGACCAAGGAGGAGAATCA
GAGCGTTGTGGTTGACTTCCTGCTGCCCACAGGGGTCTACCTGAACTTCCCTGTGTCCCGCAATGCCAAC
CTCAGCACCATCAAGCAGCTGCTGTGGCACCGCGCCCAGTATGAGCCGCTCTTCCACATGCTCAGTGGCC
CCGAGGCCTATGTGTTCACCTGCATCAACCAGACAGCGGAGCAGCAAGAGCTGGAGGACGAGCAACGGCG
TCTGTGTGACGTGCAGCCCTTCCTGCCCGTCCTGCGCCTGGTGGCCCGTGAGGGCGACCGCGTGAAGAAG
CTCATCAACTCACAGATCAGCCTCCTCATCGGCAAAGGCCTCCACGAGTTTGACTCCTTGTGCGACCCAG
AAGTGAACGACTTTCGCGCCAAGATGTGCCAATTCTGCGAGGAGGCGGCCGCCCGCCGGCAGCAGCTGGG
CTGGGAGGCCTGGCTGCAGTACAGTTTCCCCCTGCAGCTGGAGCCCTCGGCTCAAACCTGGGGGCCTGGT
ACCCTGCGGCTCCCGAACCGGGCCCTTCTGGTCAACGTTAAGTTTGAGGGCAGCGAGGAGAGCTTCACCT
TCCAGGTGTCCACCAAGGACGTGCCGCTGGCGCTGATGGCCTGTGCCCTGCGGAAGAAGGCCACAGTGTT
CCGGCAGCCGCTGGTGGAGCAGCCGGAAGACTACACGCTGCAGGTGAACGGCAGGCATGAGTACCTGTAT
GGCAGCTACCCGCTCTGCCAGTTCCAGTACATCTGCAGCTGCCTGCACAGTGGGTTGACCCCTCACCTGA
CCATGGTCCATTCCTCCTCCATCCTCGCCATGCGGGATGAGCAGAGCAACCCTGCCCCCCAGGTCCAGAA
ACCGCGTGCCAAACCACCTCCCATTCCTGCGAAGAAGCCTTCCTCTGTGTCCCTGTGGTCCCTGGAGCAG
CCGTTCCGCATCGAGCTCATCCAGGGCAGCAAAGTGAACGCCGACGAGCGGATGAAGCTGGTGGTGCAGG
CCGGGCTTTTCCACGGCAACGAGATGCTGTGCAAGACGGTGTCCAGCTCGGAGGTGAGCGTGTGCTCGGA
GCCCGTGTGGAAGCAGCGGCTGGAGTTCGACATCAACATCTGCGACCTGCCCCGCATGGCCCGTCTCTGC
TTTGCGCTGTACGCCGTGATCGAGAAAGCCAAGAAGGCTCGCTCCACCAAGAAGAAGTCCAAGAAGGCGG
ACTGCCCCATTGCCTGGGCCAACCTCATGCTGTTTGACTACAAGGACCAGCTTAAGACCGGGGAACGCTG
CCTCTACATGTGGCCCTCCGTCCCAGATGAGAAGGGCGAGCTGCTGAACCCCACGGGCACTGTGCGCAGT
AACCCCAACACGGATAGCGCCGCTGCCCTGCTCATCTGCCTGCCCGAGGTGGCCCCGCACCCCGTGTACT
ACCCCGCCCTGGAGAAGATCTTGGAGCTGGGGCGACACAGCGAGTGTGTGCATGTCACCGAGGAGGAGCA
GCTGCAGCTGCGGGAAATCCTGGAGCGGCGGGGGTCTGGGGAGCTGTATGAGCACGAGAAGGACCTGGTG
TGGAAGCTGCGGCATGAAGTCCAGGAGCACTTCCCGGAGGCGCTAGCCCGGCTGCTGCTGGTCACCAAGT
GGAACAAGCATGAGGATGTGGCCCAGATGCTCTACCTGCTGTGCTCCTGGCCGGAGCTGCCCGTCCTGAG
CGCCCTGGAGCTGCTAGACTTCAGCTTCCCCGATTGCCACGTAGGCTCCTTCGCCATCAAGTCGCTGCGG
AAACTGACGGACGATGAGCTGTTCCAGTACCTGCTGCAGCTGGTGCAGGTGCTCAAGTACGAGTCCTACC
TGGACTGCGAGCTGACCAAATTCCTGCTGGACCGGGCCCTGGCCAACCGCAAGATCGGCCACTTCCTTTT
CTGGCACCTCCGCTCCGAGATGCACGTGCCGTCGGTGGCCCTGCGCTTCGGCCTCATCCTGGAGGCCTAC
TGCAGGGGCAGCACCCACCACATGAAGGTGCTGATGAAGCAGGGGGAAGCACTGAGCAAACTGAAGGCCC
TGAATGACTTCGTCAAGCTGAGCTCTCAGAAGACCCCCAAGCCCCAGACCAAGGAGCTGATGCACTTGTG
CATGCGGCAGGAGGCCTACCTAGAGGCCCTCTCCCACCTGCAGTCCCCACTCGACCCCAGCACCCTGCTG
GCTGAAGTCTGCGTGGAGCAGTGCACCTTCATGGACTCCAAGATGAAGCCCCTGTGGATCATGTACAGCA
ACGAGGAGGCAGGCAGCGGCGGCAGCGTGGGCATCATCTTTAAGAACGGGGATGACCTCCGGCAGGACAT
GCTGACCCTGCAGATGATCCAGCTCATGGACGTCCTGTGGAAGCAGGAGGGGCTGGACCTGAGGATGACC
CCCTATGGCTGCCTCCCCACCGGGGACCGCACAGGCCTCATTGAGGTGGTACTCCGTTCAGACACCATCG
CCAACATCCAACTCAACAAGAGCAACATGGCAGCCACAGCCGCCTTCAACAAGGATGCCCTGCTCAACTG
GCTGAAGTCCAAGAACCTGGGGGAGGCCCTGGATCGAGCCATTGAGGAGTTCACCCTCTCCTGTGCTGGC
TATTGTGTGGCCACATATGTGCTGGGCATTGGCGATCGGCACAGCGACAACATCATGATCCGAGAGAGTG
GGCAGCTGTTCCACATTGATTTTGGCCACTTTCTGGGGAATTTCAAGACCAAGTTTGGAATCAACCGCGA
GCGTGTCCCATTCATCCTCACCTACGACTTTGTCCATGTGATTCAGCAGGGGAAGACTAATAATAGTGAG
AAATTTGAACGGTTCCGGGGCTACTGTGAAAGGGCCTACACCATCCTGCGGCGCCACGGGCTTCTCTTCC
TCCACCTCTTTGCCCTGATGCGGGCGGCAGGCCTGCCTGAGCTCAGCTGCTCCAAAGACATCCAGTATCT
CAAGGACTCCCTGGCACTGGGGAAAACAGAGGAGGAGGCACTGAAGCACTTCCGAGTGAAGTTTAACGAA
GCCCTCCGTGAGAGCTGGAAAACCAAAGTGAACTGGCTGGCCCACAACGTGTCCAAAGACAACAGGCAGT
TGCCAACTTTCTTGTACAAAGTGGTGATATCCAATTAACCCTCACTAAAGGTTGTATGTGAGTTTAGATT
AATGACCCTATAGTGAGTCGTATTACCACCCAACTTTTCTATACAAAGTGGTTGATATCCAGCACAGTGG
CGGCCGCTCGAGTCTAGAGGGCCCGCGGTTCGAAGGTAAGCCTATCCCTAACCCTCTCCTCGGTCTCGAT
TCTACGCGTACCGGTTAGTAATGAGATCCCTCCCCCCCCCNTAACGTTACTGGCCGAAGCCGCTTGGAAT
AAGGCCGGTGTGCGTTTGTCTATATGTTATTTTCCACCATATTGCCGTCTTTTGGCAATGTGAGGGCCCG
GAAACCTGGCCCTGTCTTCTTGACGAGCATTCCTAGGGGTCTTTCCCCTCTCGCCAAAGGAATGCAAGGT
CTGTTGAATGTCGTGAAGGAAGCAGTTCCTCTGGAAGCTTCTTGAAGACAAACAACGTCTGTAGCGACCC
TTTGCAGGCAGCGGAACCCCCCACCTGGCGACAGGTGCCTCTGCGGCCAAAAGCCACGTGTATAAGATAC
ACCTGCAAAGGCGGCACAACCCCAGTGCCACGTTGTGAGTTGGATAGTTGTGGAAAGAGTCAAATGGCTC
TCCTCAAGCGTATTCAACAAGGGGCTGAAGGATGCCCAGAAGGTACCCCATTGTATGGGATCTGATCTGG
GGCCTCGGTGCACATGCTTTACATGTGTTTAGTCGAGGTTAAAAAAACGTCTAGGCCCCCCGAACCACGG
GGACGTGGTTTTCCTTTGAAAAACACGATGATAATATGGCCACACATATGACCGAGTACAAGCCCACGGT
GCGCCTCGCCACCCGCGACGACGTCCCCAGGGCCGTACGCACCCTCGCCGCCGCGTTCGCCGACTACCCC
GCCACGCGCCACACCGTCGATCCGGACCGCCACATCGAGCGGGTCACCGAGCTGCAAGAACTCTTCCTCA
CGCGCGTCGGGCTCGACATCGGCAAGGTGTGGGTCGCGGACGACGGCGCCGCGGTGGCGGTCTGGACCAC
GCCGGAGAGCGTCGAAGCGGGGGCGGTGTTCGCCGAGATCGGCCCGCGCATGGCCGAGTTGAGCGGTTCC
CGGCTGGCCGCGCAGCAACAGATGGAAGGCCTCCTGGCGCCGCACCGGCCCAAGGAGCCCGCGTGGTTCC
TGGCCACCGTCGGCGTCTCGCCCGACCACCAGGGCAAGGGTCTGGGCAGCGCCGTCGTGCTCCCCGGAGT
GGAGGCGGCCGAGCGCGCCGGGGTGCCCGCCTTCCTGGAGACCTCCGCGCCCCGCAACCTCCCCTTCTAC
GAGCGGCTCGGCTTCACCGTCACCGCCGACGTCGAGGTGCCCGAAGGACCGCGCACCTGGTGCATGACCC
GCAAGCCCGGTGCCTAAATCGATAGATCCTAATCAACCTCTGGATTACAAAATTTGTGAAAGATTGACTG
GTATTCTTAACTATGTTGCTCCTTTTACGCTATGTGGATACGCTGCTTTAATGCCTTTGTATCATGCTAT
TGCTTCCCGTATGGCTTTCATTTTCTCCTCCTTGTATAAATCCTGGTTGCTGTCTCTTTATGAGGAGTTG
TGGCCCGTTGTCAGGCAACGTGGCGTGGTGTGCACTGTGTTTGCTGACGCAACCCCCACTGGTTGGGGCA
TTGCCACCACCTGTCAGCTCCTTTCCGGGACTTTCGCTTTCCCCCTCCCTATTGCCACGGCGGAACTCAT
CGCCGCCTGCCTTGCCCGCTGCTGGACAGGGGCTCGGCTGTTGGGCACTGACAATTCCGTGGTGTTGTCG
GGGAAATCATCGTCCTTTCCTTGGCTGCTCGCCTGTGTTGCCACCTGGATTCTGCGCGGGACGTCCTTCT
GCTACGTCCCTTCGGCCCTCAATCCAGCGGACCTTCCTTCCCGCGGCCTGCTGCCGGCTCTGCGGCCTCT
TCCGCGTCTTCGCCTTCGCCCTCAGACGAGTCGGATCTCCCTTTGGGCCGCCTCCCCGCCTGAGATCCTT
TAAGACCAATGACTTACAAGGCAGCTGTAGATCTTAGCCACTTTTTAAAAGAAAAGGGGGGACTGGAAGG
GCTAATTCACTCCCAACGAAGACAAGATCTGCTTTTTGCTTGTACTGGGTCTCTCTGGTTAGACCAGATC
TGAGCCTGGGAGCTCTCTGGCTAACTAGGGAACCCACTGCTTAAGCCTCAATAAAGCTTGCCTTGAGTGC
TTCAAGTAGTGTGTGCCCGTCTGTTGTGTGACTCTGGTAACTAGAGATCCCTCAGACCCTTTTAGTCAGT
GTGGAAAATCTCTAGCAGTAGTAGTTCATGTCATCTTATTATTCAGTATTTATAACTTGCAAAGAAATGA
ATATCAGAGAGTGAGAGGCCCGGGTTAATTAAGGAAAGGGCTAGATCATTCTTGAAGACGAAAGGGCCTC
GTGATACGCCTATTTTTATAGGTTAATGTCATGATAATAATGGTTTCTTAGACGTCAGGTGGCACTTTTC
GGGGAAATGTGCGCGGAACCCCTATTTGTTTATTTTTCTAAATACATTCAAATATGTATCCGCTCATGAG
ACAATAACCCTGATAAATGCTTCAATAATATTGAAAAAGGAAGAGTATGAGTATTCAACATTTCCGTGTC
GCCCTTATTCCCTTTTTTGCGGCATTTTGCCTTCCTGTTTTTGCTCACCCAGAAACGCTGGTGAAAGTAA
AAGATGCTGAAGATCAGTTGGGTGCACGAGTGGGTTACATCGAACTGGATCTCAACAGCGGTAAGATCCT
TGAGAGTTTTCGCCCCGAAGAACGTTTTCCAATGATGAGCACTTTTAAAGTTCTGCTATGTGGCGCGGTA
TTATCCCGTGTTGACGCCGGGCAAGAGCAACTCGGTCGCCGCATACACTATTCTCAGAATGACTTGGTTG
AGTACTCACCAGTCACAGAAAAGCATCTTACGGATGGCATGACAGTAAGAGAATTATGCAGTGCTGCCAT
AACCATGAGTGATAACACTGCGGCCAACTTACTTCTGACAACGATCGGAGGACCGAAGGAGCTAACCGCT
TTTTTGCACAACATGGGGGATCATGTAACTCGCCTTGATCGTTGGGAACCGGAGCTGAATGAAGCCATAC
CAAACGACGAGCGTGACACCACGATGCCTGTAGCAATGGCAACAACGTTGCGCAAACTATTAACTGGCGA
ACTACTTACTCTAGCTTCCCGGCAACAATTAATAGACTGGATGGAGGCGGATAAAGTTGCAGGACCACTT
CTGCGCTCGGCCCTTCCGGCTGGCTGGTTTATTGCTGATAAATCTGGAGCCGGTGAGCGTGGGTCTCGCG
GTATCATTGCAGCACTGGGGCCAGATGGTAAGCCCTCCCGTATCGTAGTTATCTACACGACGGGGAGTCA
GGCAACTATGGATGAACGAAATAGACAGATCGCTGAGATAGGTGCCTCACTGATTAAGCATTGGTAACTG
TCAGACCAAGTTTACTCATATATACTTTAGATTGATTTAAAACTTCATTTTTAATTTAAAAGGATCTAGG
TGAAGATCCTTTTTGATAATCTCATGACCAAAATCCCTTAACGTGAGTTTTCGTTCCACTGAGCGTCAGA
CCCCGTAGAAAAGATCAAAGGATCTTCTTGAGATCCTTTTTTTCTGCGCGTAATCTGCTGCTTGCAAACA
AAAAAACCACCGCTACCAGCGGTGGTTTGTTTGCCGGATCAAGAGCTACCAACTCTTTTTCCGAAGGTAA
CTGGCTTCAGCAGAGCGCAGATACCAAATACTGTTCTTCTAGTGTAGCCGTAGTTAGGCCACCACTTCAA
GAACTCTGTAGCACCGCCTACATACCTCGCTCTGCTAATCCTGTTACCAGTGGCTGCTGCCAGTGGCGAT
AAGTCGTGTCTTACCGGGTTGGACTCAAGACGATAGTTACCGGATAAGGCGCAGCGGTCGGGCTGAACGG
GGGGTTCGTGCACACAGCCCAGCTTGGAGCGAACGACCTACACCGAACTGAGATACCTACAGCGTGAGCT
ATGAGAAAGCGCCACGCTTCCCGAAGGGAGAAAGGCGGACAGGTATCCGGTAAGCGGCAGGGTCGGAACA
GGAGAGCGCACGAGGGAGCTTCCAGGGGGAAACGCCTGGTATCTTTATAGTCCTGTCGGGTTTCGCCACC
TCTGACTTGAGCGTCGATTTTTGTGATGCTCGTCAGGGGGGCGGAGCCTATGGAAAAACGCCAGCAACGC
GGCCTTTTTACGGTTCCTGGCCTTTTGCTGGCCTTTTGCTCACATGTTCTTTCCTGCGTTATCCCCTGAT
TCTGTGGATAACCGTATTACCGCCTTTGAGTGAGCTGATACCGCTCGCCGCAGCCGAACGACCGAGCGCA
GCGAGTCAGTGAGCGAGGAAGCGGAAGAGCGCCCAATACGCAAACCGCCTCTCCCCGCGCGTTGGCCGAT
TCATTAATGCAGCAAGCTCATGGCTGACTAATTTTTTTTATTTATGCAGAGGCCGAGGCCGCCTCGGCCT
CTGAGCTATTCCAGAAGTAGTGAGGAGGCTTTTTTGGAGGCCTAGGCTTTTGCAAAAAGCTCCCCGTGGC
ACGACAGGTTTCCCGACTGGAAAGCGGGCAGTGAGCGCAACGCAATTAATGTGAGTTAGCTCACTCATTA
GGCACCCCAGGCTTTACACTTTATGCTTCCGGCTCGTATGTTGTGTGGAATTGTGAGCGGATAACAATTT
CACACAGGAAACAGCTATGACATGATTACGAATTTCACAAATAAAGCATTTTTTTCACTGCATTCTAGTT
GTGGTTTGTCCAAACTCATCAATGTATCTTATCATGTCTGGATCAACTGGATAACTCAAGCTAACCAAAA
TCATCCCAAACTTCCCACCCCATACCCTATTACCACTGCCAATTACCTGTGGTTTCATTTACTCTAAACC
TGTGATTCCTCTGAATTATTTTCATTTTAAAGAAATTGTATTTGTTAAATATGTACTACAAACTTAGTAG
T
