>Addgene plasmid #116572 | pHAGE-PIK3CD-P864L | depositor partial sequence | sequence record 219447 | insert
ATGCCCCCTGGGGTGGACTGCCCCATGGAATTCTGGACCAAGGAGGAGAATCAGAGCGTTGTGGTTGACT
TCCTGCTGCCCACAGGGGTCTACCTGAACTTCCCTGTGTCCCGCAATGCCAACCTCAGCACCATCAAGCA
GCTGCTGTGGCACCGCGCCCAGTATGAGCCGCTCTTCCACATGCTCAGTGGCCCCGAGGCCTATGTGTTC
ACCTGCATCAACCAGACAGCGGAGCAGCAAGAGCTGGAGGACGAGCAACGGCGTCTGTGTGACGTGCAGC
CCTTCCTGCCCGTCCTGCGCCTGGTGGCCCGTGAGGGCGACCGCGTGAAGAAGCTCATCAACTCACAGAT
CAGCCTCCTCATCGGCAAAGGCCTCCACGAGTTTGACTCCTTGTGCGACCCAGAAGTGAACGACTTTCGC
GCCAAGATGTGCCAATTCTGCGAGGAGGCGGCCGCCCGCCGGCAGCAGCTGGGCTGGGAGGCCTGGCTGC
AGTACAGTTTCCCCCTGCAGCTGGAGCCCTCGGCTCAAACCTGGGGGCCTGGTACCCTGCGGCTCCCGAA
CCGGGCCCTTCTGGTCAACGTTAAGTTTGAGGGCAGCGAGGAGAGCTTCACCTTCCAGGTGTCCACCAAG
GACGTGCCGCTGGCGCTGATGGCCTGTGCCCTGCGGAAGAAGGCCACAGTGTTCCGGCAGCCGCTGGTGG
AGCAGCCGGAAGACTACACGCTGCAGGTGAACGGCAGGCATGAGTACCTGTATGGCAGCTACCCGCTCTG
CCAGTTCCAGTACATCTGCAGCTGCCTGCACAGTGGGTTGACCCCTCACCTGACCATGGTCCATTCCTCC
TCCATCCTCGCCATGCGGGATGAGCAGAGCAACCCTGCCCCCCAGGTCCAGAAACCGCGTGCCAAACCAC
CTCCCATTCCTGCGAAGAAGCCTTCCTCTGTGTCCCTGTGGTCCCTGGAGCAGCCGTTCCGCATCGAGCT
CATCCAGGGCAGCAAAGTGAACGCCGACGAGCGGATGAAGCTGGTGGTGCAGGCCGGGCTTTTCCACGGC
AACGAGATGCTGTGCAAGACGGTGTCCAGCTCGGAGGTGAGCGTGTGCTCGGAGCCCGTGTGGAAGCAGC
GGCTGGAGTTCGACATCAACATCTGCGACCTGCCCCGCATGGCCCGTCTCTGCTTTGCGCTGTACGCCGT
GATCGAGAAAGCCAAGAAGGCTCGCTCCACCAAGAAGAAGTCCAAGAAGGCGGACTGCCCCATTGCCTGG
GCCAACCTCATGCTGTTTGACTACAAGGACCAGCTTAAGACCGGGGAACGCTGCCTCTACATGTGGCCCT
CCGTCCCAGATGAGAAGGGCGAGCTGCTGAACCCCACGGGCACTGTGCGCAGTAACCCCAACACGGATAG
CGCCGCTGCCCTGCTCATCTGCCTGCCCGAGGTGGCCCCGCACCCCGTGTACTACCCCGCCCTGGAGAAG
ATCTTGGAGCTGGGGCGACACAGCGAGTGTGTGCATGTCACCGAGGAGGAGCAGCTGCAGCTGCGGGAAA
TCCTGGAGCGGCGGGGGTCTGGGGAGCTGTATGAGCACGAGAAGGACCTGGTGTGGAAGCTGCGGCATGA
AGTCCAGGAGCACTTCCCGGAGGCGCTAGCCCGGCTGCTGCTGGTCACCAAGTGGAACAAGCATGAGGAT
GTGGCCCAGATGCTCTACCTGCTGTGCTCCTGGCCGGAGCTGCCCGTCCTGAGCGCCCTGGAGCTGCTAG
ACTTCAGCTTCCCCGATTGCCACGTAGGCTCCTTCGCCATCAAGTCGCTGCGGAAACTGACGGACGATGA
GCTGTTCCAGTACCTGCTGCAGCTGGTGCAGGTGCTCAAGTACGAGTCCTACCTGGACTGCGAGCTGACC
AAATTCCTGCTGGACCGGGCCCTGGCCAACCGCAAGATCGGCCACTTCCTTTTCTGGCACCTCCGCTCCG
AGATGCACGTGCCGTCGGTGGCCCTGCGCTTCGGCCTCATCCTGGAGGCCTACTGCAGGGGCAGCACCCA
CCACATGAAGGTGCTGATGAAGCAGGGGGAAGCACTGAGCAAACTGAAGGCCCTGAATGACTTCGTCAAG
CTGAGCTCTCAGAAGACCCCCAAGCCCCAGACCAAGGAGCTGATGCACTTGTGCATGCGGCAGGAGGCCT
ACCTAGAGGCCCTCTCCCACCTGCAGTCCCCACTCGACCCCAGCACCCTGCTGGCTGAAGTCTGCGTGGA
GCAGTGCACCTTCATGGACTCCAAGATGAAGCCCCTGTGGATCATGTACAGCAACGAGGAGGCAGGCAGC
GGCGGCAGCGTGGGCATCATCTTTAAGAACGGGGATGACCTCCGGCAGGACATGCTGACCCTGCAGATGA
TCCAGCTCATGGACGTCCTGTGGAAGCAGGAGGGGCTGGACCTGAGGATGACCCCCTATGGCTGCCTCCC
CACCGGGGACCGCACAGGCCTCATTGAGGTGGTACTCCGTTCAGACACCATCGCCAACATCCAACTCAAC
AAGAGCAACATGGCAGCCACAGCCGCCTTCAACAAGGATGCCCTGCTCAACTGGCTGAAGTCCAAGAACC
TGGGGGAGGCCCTGGATCGAGCCATTGAGGAGTTCACCCTCTCCTGTGCTGGCTATTGTGTGGCCACATA
TGTGCTGGGCATTGGCGATCGGCACAGCGACAACATCATGATCCGAGAGAGTGGGCAGCTGTTCCACATT
GATTTTGGCCACTTTCTGGGGAATTTCAAGACCAAGTTTGGAATCAACCGCGAGCGTGTCCCATTCATCC
TCACCTACGACTTTGTCCATGTGATTCAGCAGGGGAAGACTAATAATAGTGAGAAATTTGAACGGTTCCG
GGGCTACTGTGAAAGGGCCTACACCATCCTGCGGCGCCACGGGCTTCTCTTCCTCCACCTCTTTGCCCTG
ATGCGGGCGGCAGGCCTGCCTGAGCTCAGCTGCTCCAAAGACATCCAGTATCTCAAGGACTCCCTGGCAC
TGGGGAAAACAGAGGAGGAGGCACTGAAGCACTTCCGAGTGAAGTTTAACGAAGCCCTCCGTGAGAGCTG
GAAAACCAAAGTGAACTGGCTGGCCCACAACGTGTCCAAAGACAACAGGCAG
